>Addgene plasmid #230880 | AiP15745: pAAV-AiE0452h-minBG-mScarlet-WPRE3-BGHpA (Alias: CN5745) | addgene full sequence | sequence record 459395 | Addgene NGS Result
CCTGCAGGCAGCTGCGCGCTCGCTCGCTCACTGAGGCCGCCCGGGCGTCGGGCGACCTTTGGTCGCCCGG
CCTCAGTGAGCGAGCGAGCGCGCAGAGAGGGAGTGGCCAACTCCATCACTAGGGGTTCCTGCGGCCGCAC
GCGTAGGGAGGAACTAAAGTCCATTCATATGTCCATATTCTCAATTTGGGAAAAAATGTGGCTTTGTCTT
CATCCTCTTTTCCTGAGTGTATAAGGCCAGAAGCCAAAGGCAAGAGCAGGACATTCCAGGAGCCTTTATG
ATTGCTCTAAGTCACATCTGCTCTCGAGCTCCCATTCCACTGTGAAAAATACCTAGTCTTGAACTTTGGA
GTTCCAAATTCCACATGATCGACTTCCTCAAGGCTTTTCACTTGACGAACAAATTGCATGCCAAGAAATC
GTCAAAATTCTATCAAGCTTAATTATGCAATTTCTGTCTATAAATGACATACCTCCTGTACCCTATGACA
CCCACCTATGCACTAATAAGATGTGACAGCTGCATCACCAACAAAGCCTCCCCCGCCTGCCATTCTCTTC
GGAGGTGAGCACCTCCTGCTCGGGAGGAACTGACAGCCCCTTTCAGAAATGTGAAGGCAGTGAAGTCCCA
AACCAGAAACAGTGTGACCACCTAGGCTCACCCAAGGACCGTCCTGTGCTTCTGGGCAACCAATGGATGT
AGGGGGTTAGGAGGCAGTGGGGATTCGTCAGAGCTCGGGCTGGGCATAAAAGTCAGGGCAGAGCCATCTA
TTGCTTACATTTGCTTCTGGGATCCAGATCTTTCGAAGCTAGCGCCACCATGGTGAGCAAGGGCGAGGCA
GTGATCAAGGAGTTCATGCGGTTCAAGGTGCACATGGAGGGCTCCATGAACGGCCACGAGTTCGAGATCG
AGGGCGAGGGCGAGGGCCGCCCCTACGAGGGCACCCAGACCGCCAAGCTGAAGGTGACCAAGGGTGGCCC
CCTGCCCTTCTCCTGGGACATCCTGTCCCCTCAGTTCATGTACGGCTCCAGGGCCTTCACCAAGCACCCC
GCCGACATCCCCGACTACTATAAGCAGTCCTTCCCCGAGGGCTTCAAGTGGGAGCGCGTGATGAACTTCG
AGGACGGCGGCGCCGTGACCGTGACCCAGGACACCTCCCTGGAGGACGGCACCCTGATCTACAAGGTGAA
GCTCCGCGGCACCAACTTCCCTCCTGACGGCCCCGTAATGCAGAAGAAGACAATGGGCTGGGAAGCGTCC
ACCGAGCGGTTGTACCCCGAGGACGGCGTGCTGAAGGGCGACATTAAGATGGCCCTGCGCCTGAAGGACG
GCGGCCGCTACCTGGCGGACTTCAAGACCACCTACAAGGCCAAGAAGCCCGTGCAGATGCCCGGCGCCTA
CAACGTCGACCGCAAGTTGGACATCACCTCCCACAACGAGGACTACACCGTGGTGGAACAGTACGAACGC
TCCGAGGGCCGCCACTCCACCGGCGGCATGGACGAGCTGTACAAGTAAGTCGACGGCGCGCCGCGGCCGC
GAATTCGATATCATAATCAACCTCTGGATTACAAAATTTGTGAAAGATTGACTGGTATTCTTAACTATGT
TGCTCCTTTTACGCTATGTGGATACGCTGCTTTAATGCCTTTGTATCATGCTATTGCTTCCCGTATGGCT
TTCATTTTCTCCTCCTTGTATAAATCCTGGTTAGTTCTTGCCACGGCGGAACTCATCGCCGCCTGCCTTG
CCCGCTGCTGGACAGGGGCTCGGCTGTTGGGCACTGACAATTCCGTGGCTCGAGAGATCTTCGACTGTGC
CTTCTAGTTGCCAGCCATCTGTTGTTTGCCCCTCCCCCGTGCCTTCCTTGACCCTGGAAGGTGCCACTCC
CACTGTCCTTTCCTAATAAAATGAGGAAATTGCATCGCATTGTCTGAGTAGGTGTCATTCTATTCTGGGG
GGTGGGGTGGGGCAGGACAGCAAGGGGGAGGATTGGGAAGACAATAGCAGGCATGAGATCTCACGTGCGG
ACCGAGCGGCCGCAGGAACCCCTAGTGATGGAGTTGGCCACTCCCTCTCTGCGCGCTCGCTCGCTCACTG
AGGCCGGGCGACCAAAGGTCGCCCGACGCCCGGGCTTTGCCCGGGCGGCCTCAGTGAGCGAGCGAGCGCG
CAGCTGCCTGCAGGGGCGCCTGATGCGGTATTTTCTCCTTACGCATCTGTGCGGTATTTCACACCGCATA
[95 nt withheld, positions 2241-2335]
T
[46 nt withheld, positions 2337-2382]
C
[141 nt withheld, positions 2384-2524]
CCTTTGACGTTGGAGTCCACGTTCTTT
[37 nt withheld, positions 2552-2588]
ACTCTATCTCGGGCTATTCTTTTGATTTATAAGGGATTTTGCCGATTTCGGTCTATTGGTTAAAAAATGA
GCTGATTTAACAAAAATTTAACGCGAATTTTAACAAAATATTAACGTTTACAATTTTATGGTGCACTCTC
AGTACAATCTGCTCTGATGCCGCATAGTTAAGCCAGCCCCGACACCCGCCAACACCCGCTGACGCGCCCT
GACGGGCTTGTCTGCTCCCGGCATCCGCTTACAGACAAGCTGTGACCGTCTCCGGGAGCTGCATGTGTCA
GAGGTTTTCACCGTCATCACCGAAACGCGCGAGACGAAAGGGCCTCGTGATACGCCTATTTTTATAGGTT
AATGTCATGATAATAATGGTTTCTTAGACGTCAGGTGGCACTTTTCGGGGAAATGTGCGCGGAACCCCTA
TTTGTTTATTTTTCTAAATACATTCAAATATGTATCCGCTCATGAGACAATAACCCTGATAAATGCTTCA
ATAATATTGAAAAAGGAAGAGTATGAGTATTCAACATTTCCGTGTCGCCCTTATTCCCTTTTTTGCGGCA
TTTTGCCTTCCTGTTTTTGCTCACCCAGAAACGCTGGTGAAAGTAAAAGATGCTGAAGATCAGTTGGGTG
CACGAGTGGGTTACATCGAACTGGATCTCAACAGCGGTAAGATCCTTGAGAGTTTTCGCCCCGAAGAACG
TTTTCCAATGATGAGCACTTTTAAAGTTCTGCTATGTGGCGCGGTATTATCCCGTATTGACGCCGGGCAA
GAGCAACTCGGTCGCCGCATACACTATTCTCAGAATGACTTGGTTGAGTACTCACCAGTCACAGAAAAGC
ATCTTACGGATGGCATGACAGTAAGAGAATTATGCAGTGCTGCCATAACCATGAGTGATAACACTGCGGC
CAACTTACTTCTGACAACGATCGGAGGACCGAAGGAGCTAACCGCTTTTTTGCACAACATGGGGGATCAT
GTAACTCGCCTTGATCGTTGGGAACCGGAGCTGAATGAAGCCATACCAAACGACGAGCGTGACACCACGA
TGCCTGTAGCAATGGCAACAACGTTGCGCAAACTATTAACTGGCGAACTACTTACTCTAGCTTCCCGGCA
ACAATTAATAGACTGGATGGAGGCGGATAAAGTTGCAGGACCACTTCTGCGCTCGGCCCTTCCGGCTGGC
TGGTTTATTGCTGATAAATCTGGAGCCGGTGAGCGTGGGTCTCGCGGTATCATTGCAGCACTGGGGCCAG
ATGGTAAGCCCTCCCGTATCGTAGTTATCTACACGACGGGGAGTCAGGCAACTATGGATGAACGAAATAG
ACAGATCGCTGAGATAGGTGCCTCACTGATTAAGCATTGGTAACTGTCAGACCAAGTTTACTCATATATA
CTTTAGATTGATTTAAAACTTCATTTTTAATTTAAAAGGATCTAGGTGAAGATCCTTTTTGATAATCTCA
TGACCAAAATCCCTTAACGTGAGTTTTCGTTCCACTGAGCGTCAGACCCCGTAGAAAAGATCAAAGGATC
TTCTTGAGATCCTTTTTTTCTGCGCGTAATCTGCTGCTTGCAAACAAAAAAACCACCGCTACCAGCGGTG
GTTTGTTTGCCGGATCAAGAGCTACCAACTCTTTTTCCGAAGGTAACTGGCTTCAGCAGAGCGCAGATAC
CAAATACTGTTCTTCTAGTGTAGCCGTAGTTAGGCCACCACTTCAAGAACTCTGTAGCACCGCCTACATA
CCTCGCTCTGCTAATCCTGTTACCAGTGGCTGCTGCCAGTGGCGATAAGTCGTGTCTTACCGGGTTGGAC
TCAAGACGATAGTTACCGGATAAGGCGCAGCGGTCGGGCTGAACGGGGGGTTCGTGCACACAGCCCAGCT
TGGAGCGAACGACCTACACCGAACTGAGATACCTACAGCGTGAGCTATGAGAAAGCGCCACGCTTCCCGA
AGGGAGAAAGGCGGACAGGTATCCGGTAAGCGGCAGGGTCGGAACAGGAGAGCGCACGAGGGAGCTTCCA
GGGGGAAACGCCTGGTATCTTTATAGTCCTGTCGGGTTTCGCCACCTCTGACTTGAGCGTCGATTTTTGT
GATGCTCGTCAGGGGGGCGGAGCCTATGGAAAAACGCCAGCAACGCGGCCTTTTTACGGTTCCTGGCCTT
TTGCTGGCCTTTTGCTCACATGT
Features (pLannotate 1.2.2; 14 found; start..end, strand, type, name):
     12..39      +  repeat_region  AAV2 ITR (fragment): inverted terminal repeat of adeno-associated virus serotype 2 inverted
     68..95      +  repeat_region  AAV2 ITR (fragment): inverted terminal repeat of adeno-associated virus serotype 2 inverted
    820..1515    +  CDS            mScarlet: mScarlet is a basic (constitutively fluorescent) red fluorescent protein published in 2016, derived from synthetic construct. It has moderate acid sensitivity.
   1555..1712    +  misc_feature   WPRE (fragment): woodchuck hepatitis virus posttranscriptional regulatory element
   1718..1798    +  misc_feature   WPRE (fragment): woodchuck hepatitis virus posttranscriptional regulatory element
   1815..1926    +  polyA_signal   bGH poly(A) signal: bovine growth hormone polyadenylation signal
   2044..2184    +  repeat_region  AAV2 ITR: inverted terminal repeat of adeno-associated virus serotype 2 inverted
   2189..2240    -  misc_feature   bom (fragment): basis of mobility region from pBR322
   2259..2714    +  rep_origin     f1 ori (sequence partly withheld): f1 bacteriophage origin of replication; arrow indicates direction of (+) strand synthesis
   2715..2764    -  misc_feature   bom (fragment): basis of mobility region from pBR322
   2866..2901    -  CDS            rop (fragment): Rop protein, which maintains plasmids at low copy number; rop
   2996..3100    +  promoter       AmpR promoter: bla
   3101..3961    +  CDS            AmpR: β-lactamase; bla; confers resistance to ampicillin, carbenicillin, and related antibiotics
   4132..4720    +  rep_origin     ori: high-copy-number ColE1/pMB1/pBR322/pUC origin of replication
