>Addgene plasmid #230880 | AiP15745: pAAV-AiE0452h-minBG-mScarlet-WPRE3-BGHpA (Alias: CN5745) | analyzer sequence | sequence record 453372
CCTGCAGGCAGCTGCGCGCTCGCTCGCTCACTGAGGCCGCCCGGGCAAAGCCCGGGCGTCGGGCGACCTT
TGGTCGCCCGGCCTCAGTGAGCGAGCGAGCGCGCAGAGAGGGAGTGGCCAACTCCATCACTAGGGGTTCC
TGCGGCCGCACGCGTAGGGAGGAACTAAAGTCCATTCATATGTCCATATTCTCAATTTGGGAAAAAATGT
GGCTTTGTCTTCATCCTCTTTTCCTGAGTGTATAAGGCCAGAAGCCAAAGGCAAGAGCAGGACATTCCAG
GAGCCTTTATGATTGCTCTAAGTCACATCTGCTCTCGAGCTCCCATTCCACTGTGAAAAATACCTAGTCT
TGAACTTTGGAGTTCCAAATTCCACATGATCGACTTCCTCAAGGCTTTTCACTTGACGAACAAATTGCAT
GCCAAGAAATCGTCAAAATTCTATCAAGCTTAATTATGCAATTTCTGTCTATAAATGACATACCTCCTGT
ACCCTATGACACCCACCTATGCACTAATAAGATGTGACAGCTGCATCACCAACAAAGCCTCCCCCGCCTG
CCATTCTCTTCGGAGGTGAGCACCTCCTGCTCGGGAGGAACTGACAGCCCCTTTCAGAAATGTGAAGGCA
GTGAAGTCCCAAACCAGAAACAGTGTGACCACCTAGGCTCACCCAAGGACCGTCCTGTGCTTCTGGGCAA
CCAATGGATGTAGGGGGTTAGGAGGCAGTGGGGATTCGTCAGAGCTCGGGCTGGGCATAAAAGTCAGGGC
AGAGCCATCTATTGCTTACATTTGCTTCTGGGATCCAGATCTTTCGAAGCTAGCGCCACCATGGTGAGCA
AGGGCGAGGCAGTGATCAAGGAGTTCATGCGGTTCAAGGTGCACATGGAGGGCTCCATGAACGGCCACGA
GTTCGAGATCGAGGGCGAGGGCGAGGGCCGCCCCTACGAGGGCACCCAGACCGCCAAGCTGAAGGTGACC
AAGGGTGGCCCCCTGCCCTTCTCCTGGGACATCCTGTCCCCTCAGTTCATGTACGGCTCCAGGGCCTTCA
CCAAGCACCCCGCCGACATCCCCGACTACTATAAGCAGTCCTTCCCCGAGGGCTTCAAGTGGGAGCGCGT
GATGAACTTCGAGGACGGCGGCGCCGTGACCGTGACCCAGGACACCTCCCTGGAGGACGGCACCCTGATC
TACAAGGTGAAGCTCCGCGGCACCAACTTCCCTCCTGACGGCCCCGTAATGCAGAAGAAGACAATGGGCT
GGGAAGCGTCCACCGAGCGGTTGTACCCCGAGGACGGCGTGCTGAAGGGCGACATTAAGATGGCCCTGCG
CCTGAAGGACGGCGGCCGCTACCTGGCGGACTTCAAGACCACCTACAAGGCCAAGAAGCCCGTGCAGATG
CCCGGCGCCTACAACGTCGACCGCAAGTTGGACATCACCTCCCACAACGAGGACTACACCGTGGTGGAAC
AGTACGAACGCTCCGAGGGCCGCCACTCCACCGGCGGCATGGACGAGCTGTACAAGTAAGTCGACGGCGC
GCCGCGGCCGCGAATTCGATATCATAATCAACCTCTGGATTACAAAATTTGTGAAAGATTGACTGGTATT
CTTAACTATGTTGCTCCTTTTACGCTATGTGGATACGCTGCTTTAATGCCTTTGTATCATGCTATTGCTT
CCCGTATGGCTTTCATTTTCTCCTCCTTGTATAAATCCTGGTTAGTTCTTGCCACGGCGGAACTCATCGC
CGCCTGCCTTGCCCGCTGCTGGACAGGGGCTCGGCTGTTGGGCACTGACAATTCCGTGGCTCGAGAGATC
TTCGACTGTGCCTTCTAGTTGCCAGCCATCTGTTGTTTGCCCCTCCCCCGTGCCTTCCTTGACCCTGGAA
GGTGCCACTCCCACTGTCCTTTCCTAATAAAATGAGGAAATTGCATCGCATTGTCTGAGTAGGTGTCATT
CTATTCTGGGGGGTGGGGTGGGGCAGGACAGCAAGGGGGAGGATTGGGAAGACAATAGCAGGCATGAGAT
CTCACGTGCGGACCGAGCGGCCGCAGGAACCCCTAGTGATGGAGTTGGCCACTCCCTCTCTGCGCGCTCG
CTCGCTCACTGAGGCCGGGCGACCAAAGGTCGCCCGACGCCCGGGCTTTGCCCGGGCGGCCTCAGTGAGC
GAGCGAGCGCGCAGCTGCCTGCAGGGGCGCCTGATGCGGTATTTTCTCCTTACGCATCTGTGCGGTATTT
CACACCGCATA
[142 nt withheld, positions 2252-2393]
C
[141 nt withheld, positions 2395-2535]
CCTTTGACGTTGGAGTCCACGTTCTTT
[37 nt withheld, positions 2563-2599]
ACCCTATCTCGGGCTATTCTTTTGATTTATAAGGGATTTTGCCGATTTCGGCCTATTGGTTAAAAAATGA
GCTGATTTAACAAAAATTTAACGCGAATTTTAACAAAATATTAACGTTTACAATTTTATGGTGCACTCTC
AGTACAATCTGCTCTGATGCCGCATAGTTAAGCCAGCCCCGACACCCGCCAACACCCGCTGACGCGCCCT
GACGGGCTTGTCTGCTCCCGGCATCCGCTTACAGACAAGCTGTGACCGTCTCCGGGAGCTGCATGTGTCA
GAGGTTTTCACCGTCATCACCGAAACGCGCGAGACGAAAGGGCCTCGTGATACGCCTATTTTTATAGGTT
AATGTCATGATAATAATGGTTTCTTAGACGTCAGGTGGCACTTTTCGGGGAAATGTGCGCGGAACCCCTA
TTTGTTTATTTTTCTAAATACATTCAAATATGTATCCGCTCATGAGACAATAACCCTGATAAATGCTTCA
ATAATATTGAAAAAGGAAGAGTATGAGTATTCAACATTTCCGTGTCGCCCTTATTCCCTTTTTTGCGGCA
TTTTGCCTTCCTGTTTTTGCTCACCCAGAAACGCTGGTGAAAGTAAAAGATGCTGAAGATCAGTTGGGTG
CACGAGTGGGTTACATCGAACTGGATCTCAACAGCGGTAAGATCCTTGAGAGTTTTCGCCCCGAAGAACG
TTTTCCAATGATGAGCACTTTTAAAGTTCTGCTATGTGGCGCGGTATTATCCCGTATTGACGCCGGGCAA
GAGCAACTCGGTCGCCGCATACACTATTCTCAGAATGACTTGGTTGAGTACTCACCAGTCACAGAAAAGC
ATCTTACGGATGGCATGACAGTAAGAGAATTATGCAGTGCTGCCATAACCATGAGTGATAACACTGCGGC
CAACTTACTTCTGACAACGATCGGAGGACCGAAGGAGCTAACCGCTTTTTTGCACAACATGGGGGATCAT
GTAACTCGCCTTGATCGTTGGGAACCGGAGCTGAATGAAGCCATACCAAACGACGAGCGTGACACCACGA
TGCCTGTAGCAATGGCAACAACGTTGCGCAAACTATTAACTGGCGAACTACTTACTCTAGCTTCCCGGCA
ACAATTAATAGACTGGATGGAGGCGGATAAAGTTGCAGGACCACTTCTGCGCTCGGCCCTTCCGGCTGGC
TGGTTTATTGCTGATAAATCTGGAGCCGGTGAGCGTGGGTCTCGCGGTATCATTGCAGCACTGGGGCCAG
ATGGTAAGCCCTCCCGTATCGTAGTTATCTACACGACGGGGAGTCAGGCAACTATGGATGAACGAAATAG
ACAGATCGCTGAGATAGGTGCCTCACTGATTAAGCATTGGTAACTGTCAGACCAAGTTTACTCATATATA
CTTTAGATTGATTTAAAACTTCATTTTTAATTTAAAAGGATCTAGGTGAAGATCCTTTTTGATAATCTCA
TGACCAAAATCCCTTAACGTGAGTTTTCGTTCCACTGAGCGTCAGACCCCGTAGAAAAGATCAAAGGATC
TTCTTGAGATCCTTTTTTTCTGCGCGTAATCTGCTGCTTGCAAACAAAAAAACCACCGCTACCAGCGGTG
GTTTGTTTGCCGGATCAAGAGCTACCAACTCTTTTTCCGAAGGTAACTGGCTTCAGCAGAGCGCAGATAC
CAAATACTGTCCTTCTAGTGTAGCCGTAGTTAGGCCACCACTTCAAGAACTCTGTAGCACCGCCTACATA
CCTCGCTCTGCTAATCCTGTTACCAGTGGCTGCTGCCAGTGGCGATAAGTCGTGTCTTACCGGGTTGGAC
TCAAGACGATAGTTACCGGATAAGGCGCAGCGGTCGGGCTGAACGGGGGGTTCGTGCACACAGCCCAGCT
TGGAGCGAACGACCTACACCGAACTGAGATACCTACAGCGTGAGCTATGAGAAAGCGCCACGCTTCCCGA
AGGGAGAAAGGCGGACAGGTATCCGGTAAGCGGCAGGGTCGGAACAGGAGAGCGCACGAGGGAGCTTCCA
GGGGGAAACGCCTGGTATCTTTATAGTCCTGTCGGGTTTCGCCACCTCTGACTTGAGCGTCGATTTTTGT
GATGCTCGTCAGGGGGGCGGAGCCTATGGAAAAACGCCAGCAACGCGGCCTTTTTACGGTTCCTGGCCTT
TTGCTGGCCTTTTGCTCACATGT
Features (pLannotate 1.2.2; 13 found; start..end, strand, type, name):
      1..141     -  repeat_region  AAV2 ITR: inverted terminal repeat of adeno-associated virus serotype 2 inverted
    831..1526    +  CDS            mScarlet: mScarlet is a basic (constitutively fluorescent) red fluorescent protein published in 2016, derived from synthetic construct. It has moderate acid sensitivity.
   1566..1723    +  misc_feature   WPRE (fragment): woodchuck hepatitis virus posttranscriptional regulatory element
   1729..1809    +  misc_feature   WPRE (fragment): woodchuck hepatitis virus posttranscriptional regulatory element
   1826..1937    +  polyA_signal   bGH poly(A) signal: bovine growth hormone polyadenylation signal
   2055..2195    +  repeat_region  AAV2 ITR: inverted terminal repeat of adeno-associated virus serotype 2 inverted
   2200..2251    -  misc_feature   bom (fragment): basis of mobility region from pBR322
   2270..2650    +  rep_origin     M13 ori (sequence partly withheld): M13 bacteriophage origin of replication; arrow indicates direction of (+) strand synthesis
   2726..2775    -  misc_feature   bom (fragment): basis of mobility region from pBR322
   2877..2912    -  CDS            rop (fragment): Rop protein, which maintains plasmids at low copy number; rop
   3007..3111    +  promoter       AmpR promoter: bla
   3112..3972    +  CDS            AmpR: β-lactamase; bla; confers resistance to ampicillin, carbenicillin, and related antibiotics
   4143..4731    +  rep_origin     ori: high-copy-number ColE1/pMB1/pBR322/pUC origin of replication
