[The description below was written by a language model from this plasmid's Addgene catalogue record and pLannotate feature annotations shown in this document.]
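Description:
AiP15745: pAAV-AiE0452h-minBG-mScarlet-WPRE3-BGHpA (alias CN5745) is an AAV transfer plasmid of about 4.8 kb, built on a pAAV backbone for packaging a cell-type-targeted reporter genome into recombinant adeno-associated virus. It is maintained in bacteria through a high-copy ColE1/pUC-type origin and selected with ampicillin via the bla gene and its own promoter. The backbone also carries an f1/M13 phage origin and small remnants of pBR322 bom and rop sequences. Two sequence records are annotated, differing by about eleven nucleotides. The analyzer record shows two full AAV2 inverted terminal repeats. In the sequencing-derived record the upstream ITR is detected only as short fragments, which may reflect the difficulty of reading through ITR hairpins or a partial deletion; the record does not say which.

Between the ITRs, the payload is a single expression cassette. According to the name and stated purpose, the AiE0452h enhancer is placed upstream of a minimal beta-globin promoter (minBG). Neither element is picked up by the automated annotation, but both presumably occupy the unannotated stretch between the left ITR and the mScarlet coding sequence. A minimal promoter has little activity on its own, so expression of the red fluorescent protein mScarlet depends on the enhancer, which was designed to direct expression in striatal indirect-pathway medium spiny neurons (D2-MSNs). Downstream, WPRE3, a shortened woodchuck posttranscriptional regulatory element annotated here as two WPRE fragments, boosts transcript stability and expression while saving packaging space. A bovine growth hormone polyadenylation signal terminates the transcript. The construct serves as a fluorescent labelling tool for identifying and visualising D2-MSNs after AAV delivery, as part of a toolbox of enhancer AAVs for striatal cell types.
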