Addgene plasmid #230880: AiP15745: pAAV-AiE0452h-minBG-mScarlet-WPRE3-BGHpA (Alias: CN5745)
Purpose: AiE0452h is an enhancer sequence, designed to drive AAV-mediated transgene expression in striatal indirect pathway MSNs (D2-MSNs)
Depositing lab: Allen Institute for Brain Science & Jonathan Ting. Depositing organization: Allen Institute. Publication: Enhancer AAV toolbox for accessing and perturbing striatal cell types and circuits. Hunker AC, Wirthlin ME, Gill G, Johansen NJ, Hooper M, Omstead V, Vargas S, Lerma MN, Taskin N, Weed N, Laird WD, Bishaw YM, Bendrick JL, Gore BB, Ben-Simon Y, Opitz-Araya X, Martinez RA, Way SW, Thyagarajan B, Otto S, Sanchez REA, Alexander JR, Amaya A, Amster A, Arbuckle J, Ayala A, Baker PM, Barcelli T, Barta S, Bertagnolli D, Bielstein C, Bishwakarma P, Bowlus J, Boyer G, Brouner K, Casian B, Casper T, Chakka AB, Chakrabarty R, Chong P, Clark M, Colbert K, Daniel S, Dawe T, Departee M, DiValentin P, Donadio NP, Dotson NI, Dwivedi D, Egdorf T, Fliss T, Gary A, Goldy J, Grasso C, Groce EL, Gudsnuk K, Han W, Haradon Z, Hastings S, Helback O, Ho WV, Huang C, Johnson T, Jones DL, Juneau Z, Kenney J, Leibly M, Li S, Liang E, Loeffler H, Lusk NA, Madigan Z, Malloy J, Malone J, McCue R, Melchor J, Mich JK, Moosman S, Morin E, Naidoo R, Newman D, Ngo K, Nguyen K, Oster AL, Ouellette B, Oyama AA, Pena N, Pham T, Phillips E, Pom C, Potekhina L, Ransford S, Ray PL, Reding M, Rette DF, Reynoldson C, Rimorin C, Sigler AR, Rocha DB, Ronellenfitch K, Ruiz A, Sawyer L, Sevigny JP, Shapovalova NV, Shepard N, Shulga L, Soliman S, Staats B, Taormina MJ, Tieu M, Wang Y, Wilkes J, Wood T, Zhou T, Williford A, Dee N, Mollenkopf T, Ng L, Esposito L, Kalmbach BE, Yao S, Ariza J, Collman F, Mufti S, Smith K, Waters J, Ersing I, Patrick M, Zeng H, Lein ES, Kojima Y, Horwitz G, Owen SF, Levi BP, Daigle TL, Tasic B, Bakken TE, Ting JT. Neuron. 2025 May 21;113(10):1507-1524.e17. doi: 10.1016/j.neuron.2025.04.035. PubMed 40403704.
Backbone
  Vector backbone: pAAV
  Vector type: Mammalian Expression, AAV
Growth in bacteria
  Bacterial resistance: Ampicillin, 100 μg/mL
  Growth temperature: 30°C
  Growth strain: NEB Stable
  Copy number: Unknown
Gene/Insert
  Gene/Insert name: mScarlet
Terms and licenses: Academic/Nonprofit Terms; Industry Terms: Not Available to Industry
Depositor comments: Please visit https://doi.org/10.1101/2024.09.27.615553 for bioRxiv preprint.
How to cite: AiP15745: pAAV-AiE0452h-minBG-mScarlet-WPRE3-BGHpA (Alias: CN5745) was a gift from Allen Institute for Brain Science & Jonathan Ting (Addgene plasmid # 230880 ; http://n2t.net/addgene:230880 ; RRID:Addgene_230880)
